Addgene plasmid #235103: VN627 pAC-cI_E34P-Asf1B_Term_f1-pOL2-62_L_eGFP-KanR
Purpose: Quantitative bacterial two-hybrid (qB2H). Expresses Asf1B.
Depositing lab: Oscar Ramos. Depositing organization: Commissariat Energie Atomique (CEA), Saclay. Publication: Optimized Quantitative Bacterial Two-Hybrid (qB2H) for Protein-Protein Interaction Assessment. Guyot A, Maillard E, Ferreira-Pinto K, Plancon-Arnould L, Nadaradjane AA, Guerois R, Ochsenbein F, Martin L, Ramos OHP. Comput Struct Biotechnol J. 2026 May 25;35(1):0098. doi: 10.34133/csbj.0098. eCollection 2026. PubMed 42199375.
Backbone
  Vector backbone: pAC
  Backbone size w/o insert (bp): 5681
  Vector type: Bacterial Expression, Synthetic Biology ; Quantitative bacterial two-hybrid (qB2H)
Growth in bacteria
  Bacterial resistance: Chloramphenicol, 25 μg/mL
  Growth temperature: 37°C
  Growth strain: SB39 (Addgene #235121)
  Copy number: Low Copy
Gene/Insert
  Gene/Insert name: Asf1B (alt names: Anti-silencing function protein 1 homolog B; CCG1-interacting factor A-II)
  Species: H. sapiens (human)
  Insert size (bp): 483
  Entrez Gene: ASF1B (a.k.a. CIA-II)
  Promoter: lacUV5
  Tag / fusion protein: cI_E34P (N terminal on insert)
  Cloning method: Restriction Enzyme; 5′ cloning site NotI (not destroyed); 3′ cloning site BamHI (not destroyed)
  Sequencing primers: 5′ GATCAGGGATAGCGGTCAGG; 3′ TCCCCGTGGAGGTAATAATTGAC
Terms and licenses: Academic/Nonprofit Terms; Industry Terms: Not Available to Industry
Depositor comments: Kanamycin (dependent on the interaction strength with partner, VN515-VN519) Please note that this plasmid may require a unique bacterial strain, so make sure to confirm that you can also obtain the appropriate growth strain. Please contact us or contact our distributors if you have any questions. Please visit https://doi.org/10.1101/2025.10.29.680610 for bioRxiv preprint.
How to cite: VN627 pAC-cI_E34P-Asf1B_Term_f1-pOL2-62_L_eGFP-KanR was a gift from Oscar Ramos (Addgene plasmid # 235103 ; http://n2t.net/addgene:235103 ; RRID:Addgene_235103)
