[The description below was written by a language model from this plasmid's Addgene catalogue record and pLannotate feature annotations shown in this document.]
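Description:
VN627 pAC-cI_E34P-Asf1B_Term_f1-pOL2-62_L_eGFP-KanR is a low-copy bacterial expression plasmid built on the pAC backbone for a quantitative bacterial two-hybrid (qB2H) assay in E. coli. It replicates from a p15A origin, which is compatible with ColE1-type plasmids and so allows co-maintenance with a second plasmid carrying the interaction partner. It is selected with chloramphenicol through a cat promoter–CmR cassette. An f1 phage origin is also present, along with small annotated fragments (IS1, RSF ori, S-Tag, tet and AmpR promoter pieces) that appear to be backbone remnants. The record specifies a dedicated growth strain for propagation.

The bait cassette places a lacUV5 promoter and lac operator upstream of the phage λ cI repressor, recorded as the E34P variant, fused at its C-terminus to human ASF1B, a histone chaperone. The insert is cloned between NotI and BamHI sites that are retained. At 483 bp, and annotated as a fragment, it appears to encode only part of the protein. On the opposite strand sits the reporter module, named pOL2-62 in the construct title and annotated only as a lacUV5 promoter fragment, driving EGFP followed by a kanamycin resistance gene. In a two-hybrid system of this type, DNA-bound cI-bait would be expected to activate the weak reporter promoter when it contacts a partner fusion that recruits the transcription machinery. Fluorescence thus provides a graded readout, and the depositor notes that kanamycin resistance depends on the strength of interaction with the partner plasmids. The construct is used to measure or select protein–protein interactions involving Asf1B.
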