Features (pLannotate 1.2.2; 18 found; start..end, strand, type, name):
    740..814     -  CDS            YPB2_ECOLX (fragment): Protein predicted: Swiss-Prot protein existence level 4. From Escherichia coli.
    828..1292    -  CDS            ASF1B (fragment): ASF1B_HUMAN - Experimental evidence at protein level: Swiss-Prot protein existence level 1. Histone chaperone that facilitates histone deposition and histone exchange and removal during nucleosome assembly and disassembly. Cooperates with chromatin assembly factor 1 (CAF-1) to promote replication-dependent chromatin assembly. Does not participate in replication-independent nucleosome deposition which is mediated by ASF1A and HIRA. Required for spermatogenesis. From Homo sapiens (Human).
   1302..2012    -  CDS            λ repressor: phage λ repressor; cI
   2033..2049    -  protein_bind   lac operator: The lac repressor binds to the lac operator to inhibit transcription in E. coli. This inhibition can be relieved by adding lactose or isopropyl-β-D-thiogalactopyranoside (IPTG). lac repressor encoded by lacI
   2057..2087    -  promoter       lac UV5 promoter: E. coli lac promoter with an "up" mutation
   2115..2138    -  promoter       tet promoter (fragment): E. coli promoter for tetracycline efflux protein gene
   2243..2284    -  CDS            S-Tag (fragment): affinity and epitope tag derived from pancreatic ribonuclease A
   2439..2459    +  promoter       lac UV5 promoter (fragment): E. coli lac promoter with an "up" mutation
   2492..3208    +  CDS            EGFP: EGFP is a basic (constitutively fluorescent) green fluorescent protein published in 1996, derived from Aequorea victoria. It is reported to be a rapidly-maturing weak dimer with moderate acid sensitivity.
   3240..4055    +  CDS            KanR: aminoglycoside phosphotransferase; aph(3')-Ia; confers resistance to kanamycin in bacteria or G418 (Geneticin®) in eukaryotes
   4064..4121    -  promoter       AmpR promoter (fragment): bla
   4147..4600    -  rep_origin     f1 ori (sequence partly withheld): f1 bacteriophage origin of replication; arrow indicates direction of (+) strand synthesis
   4667..4694    -  terminator     T7Te terminator: phage T7 early transcription terminator
   4764..5309    +  rep_origin     p15A ori: Plasmids containing the medium-copy-number p15A origin of replication can be propagated in E. coli cells that contain a second plasmid with the ColE1 origin.
   5397..5452    +  rep_origin     RSF ori (fragment): Plasmids containing the RSF 1030 origin of replication can be propagated in E. coli cells that contain additional plasmids with compatible origins.
   5571..5714    -  mobile_element IS1 (fragment): prokaryotic transposable element IS1
   5835..5937    +  promoter       cat promoter: promoter of the E. coli cat gene encoding chloramphenicol acetyltransferase
   5938..441     +  CDS            CmR (across the origin): chloramphenicol acetyltransferase; cat; confers resistance to chloramphenicol
>Addgene plasmid #235103 | VN627 pAC-cI_E34P-Asf1B_Term_f1-pOL2-62_L_eGFP-KanR | addgene full sequence | sequence record 469058 | Addgene NGS Result
CGTATGGCAATGAAAGACGGTGAGCTGGTGATATGGGATAGTGTTCACCCTTGTTACACCGTTTTCCATG
AGCAAACTGAAACGTTTTCATCGCTCTGGAGTGAATACCACGACGATTTCCGGCAGTTTCTACACATATA
TTCGCAAGATGTGGCGTGTTACGGTGAAAACCTGGCCTATTTCCCTAAAGGGTTTATTGAGAATATGTTT
TTCGTCTCAGCCAATCCCTGGGTGAGTTTCACCAGTTTTGATTTAAACGTGGCCAATATGGACAACTTCT
TCGCCCCCGTTTTCACCATGGGCAAATATTATACGCAAGGCGACAAGGTGCTGATGCCGCTGGCGATTCA
GGTTCATCATGCCGTTTGTGATGGCTTCCATGTCGGCAGAATGCTTAATGAATTACAACAGTACTGCGAT
GAGTGGCAGGGCGGGGCGTAATTTTTTTAAGGCAGTTATTGGTGCCCTTAAACGCCTGGTTGCTACGCCT
GAATAAGTGATAATAAGCGGATGAATGGCAGAAATTCGAAAGCAAATTCGACCCGGTCGTCGGTTCAGGG
CAGGGTCGTTAAATAGCCGCTTATGTCTATTGCTGGTTTACCGGTTTATTGACTACCGGAAGCAGTGTGA
CCGTGTGCTTCTCAAATGCCTGAGGCCAGTTTGCTCAGGCTCTCCCCGTGGAGGTAATAATTGACGATAT
GATCATTTATTCTGCCTCCCAGAGCCTGATAAAAACGGTTAGCGCTTCGTTAATACAGATGTAGGTGTTC
CACAGGGTAGCCAGCAGCATCCTGCGATGCAGATCTGTAAGGTAAGGATCCTTATCAGTTATCCCAATTG
ATATGGAAGCGGGTAACACGCGGATTGGATGCCAGAATGTTGCGTTGCAGCTGACTAAAATCCGGTTTCA
TCGGCGGATTTTCACGCAGTTCCGGGTTCAGGTATTCATTGTTAACGTAATAACCCACGCGGATGAATTC
CTGGCCGTGATACGTGCAGGTAATCAGAACCACCGTGACACCAACTGCGTCGGTTTCCGGAATCAGCGAC
GGGTTCGGAGCATCTGCTTGGAAAACAAACATATGACGACCTGCCGGGACCGGGCCCACCAGGACTGAGT
CCAGGATCTGATCAAATTCTTCAGATTCCGCGCTGCCCACATAGATAATTTTCCATTCCAGGTCATCGGC
CAGCGCTTCGGAACATTCAAACGAGATTTCAAAGCGGAACGGGCTATGGAACGGGGACGGATTTTCCAGC
ACTGCCACATTCAGCACCGAGACTTTCGCCATTGCGGCCGCGCCAAACGTCTCTTCAGGCCACTGACTAG
CGATAACTTTCCCCACAACGGAACAACTCTCATTGCATGGGATCATTGGGTACTGTGGGTTTAGTGGTTG
TAAAAACACCTGACCGCTATCCCTGATCAGTTTCTTGAAGGTAAACTCATCACCCCCAAGTCTGGCTATG
CAGAAATCACCTGGCTCAACAGCCTGCTCAGGGTCAACGAGAATTAACATTCCGTCAGGAAAGCTTGGCT
TGGAGCCTGTTGGTGCGGTCATGGAATTACCTTCAACCTCAAGCCAGAATGCAGAATCACTGGCTTTTTT
GGTTGTGCTTACCCATCTCTCCGCATCACCTTTGGTAAAGGTTCTAAGCTCAGGTGAGAACATCCCTGCC
TGAACATGAGAAAAAACAGGGTACTCATACTCACTTCTAAGTGACGGCTGCATACTAACCGCTTCATACA
TCTCGTAGATTTCTCTGGCGATTGAAGGGCTAAATTCTTCAACGCTAACTTTGAGAATTTTTGCAAGCAA
TGCGGCGTTATAAGCATTTAATGCATTGATGCCATTAAATAAAGCACCAACGCCTGACTGCCCCATCCCC
ATCTTGTCTGCGACAGACGGCTGGGATAAGCCAAGTTCATTTTTCTTTTTTTCATAAATTGCTTTAAGGC
GACGTGCGTCCTCAAGCTGCTCTTGTGTTAATGGTTTCTTTTTTGTGCTCATACGCTGTTTCCTGTGTGA
AATTGTTATCCGCTCACAATTCCACACATTATACGAGCCGGAAGCATAAAGTGTAAAGCCTGGGGTGCCT
AATGAGTGAGAATTAGCTTATCGATGATAAGCTGTCAAACATGAGAATTACAACTTATATCGTATGGGGC
TGACTTCAGGTGCTACATTTGAAGAGATAAATTGCACTGAAATCTAGATGTCTCCAGACCGCTAGTAGAC
GAGTCCATGTGCTGGCGTTCAAATTTCGCAGCAGCGGTTTCTTTACCAGACTCGAGAGCGAGGCTCTTCA
AGCTCGCAAAATTGCTCTTCAAGCTCGCAAAAAACCCCGCCCCTGACAGGGCGGGGTTTTTTCGCGTTCG
ATCCCGCGAAATTTAATTAACCAACACCGCCAGAGATACATTAGGCACCCCAGGCTTGACACTTTATGCT
TCCGGCTCGGATACTGTGTGGAATTGAAAGAGGAACGTACGATGGTCAGTAAAGGCGAAGAGTTGTTTAC
GGGTGTAGTACCGATTTTAGTGGAACTCGATGGAGATGTGAATGGGCATAAATTTTCGGTTTCAGGTGAA
GGTGAAGGAGATGCCACCTATGGCAAACTGACGCTGAAGTTCATCTGTACGACAGGCAAACTGCCTGTTC
CGTGGCCAACACTGGTTACTACGCTGACCTATGGCGTTCAATGCTTTTCGCGTTATCCGGACCACATGAA
ACAGCATGACTTCTTTAAATCCGCGATGCCTGAAGGTTACGTACAAGAACGCACCATCTTCTTCAAAGAT
GACGGGAACTACAAAACCCGTGCAGAGGTCAAATTTGAGGGTGACACCCTTGTGAATCGGATTGAGCTGA
AAGGCATTGACTTTAAAGAAGATGGCAACATTCTGGGTCATAAACTGGAGTACAACTACAACAGCCATAA
CGTGTATATCATGGCGGACAAACAGAAGAATGGGATCAAAGTGAATTTCAAGATTCGCCACAACATTGAA
GATGGTAGTGTGCAGTTAGCCGACCACTATCAGCAGAATACCCCGATTGGCGATGGCCCAGTCTTGCTGC
CGGATAATCATTACCTTAGCACCCAATCTGCGTTAAGCAAAGATCCCAACGAAAAGCGCGATCACATGGT
CCTCCTGGAATTTGTGACTGCTGCAGGCATCACTTTGGGTATGGATGAACTGTATAAGTAAACGCGTTAA
ACAGGAAACAGAAGTCCAAATGAGCCATATTCAACGGGAAACGTCTTGCTCTAGGCCGCGATTAAATTCC
AACATGGATGCTGATTTATATGGGTATAAATGGGCTCGCGATAATGTCGGGCAATCAGGTGCGACAATCT
ATCGATTGTATGGGAAGCCCGATGCGCCAGAGTTGTTTCTGAAACATGGCAAAGGTAGCGTTGCCAATGA
TGTTACAGATGAGATGGTCAGACTAAACTGGCTGACGGAATTTATGCCTCTTCCGACCATCAAGCATTTT
ATCCGTACTCCTGATGATGCATGGTTACTCACCACTGCGATCCCCGGGAAAACAGCATTCCAGGTATTAG
AAGAATATCCTGATTCAGGTGAAAATATTGTTGATGCGCTGGCAGTGTTCCTGCGCCGGTTGCATTCGAT
TCCTGTTTGTAATTGTCCTTTTAACAGCGATCGCGTATTTCGTCTCGCTCAGGCGCAATCACGAATGAAT
AACGGTTTGGTTGATGCGAGTGATTTTGATGACGAGCGTAATGGCTGGCCTGTTGAACAAGTCTGGAAAG
AAATGCATAAACTTTTGCCATTCTCACCGGATTCAGTCGTCACTCATGGTGATTTCTCACTTGATAACCT
TATTTTTGACGAGGGGAAATTAATAGGTTGTATTGATGTTGGACGAGTCGGAATCGCAGACCGATACCAG
GATCTTGCCATCCTATGGAACTGCCTCGGTGAGTTTTCTCCTTCATTACAGAAACGGCTTTTTCAAAAAT
ATGGTATTGATAATCCTGATATGAATAAATTGCAGTTTCATTTGATGCTCGATGAGTTTTTCTAAGAATT
AATTCATGAGCGGATACATATTTGAATGTATTTAGAAAAATAAACAAATAGGGGTTCCGCGCACATTTCC
CCGAAAAGTGCCACCTAAATTGTAAGCGTTAATATTTTGTTAAAATTCGCGTTAAATTTTTGTTAAATCA
GCTCATTTTTTAACCAATAGGCCGAAATCGGCAAAATCCCTTATAAATCAAAAGAATAGACCGAGATAGG
GT
[37 nt withheld, positions 4273-4309]
AAAGAACGTGGACTCCAACGTCAAAGG
[49 nt withheld, positions 4337-4385]
T
[41 nt withheld, positions 4387-4427]
T
[49 nt withheld, positions 4429-4477]
G
[122 nt withheld, positions 4479-4600]
AGATCTAAATAATAAAAAAGCCGGATTAATAATCTGGCTTTTTATATTCTCTCTCTAGTATATAAACGCA
GAAAGGCCCACCCGAAGGTGAGCCAGTGTGACGAACCCCCGCCTCAGAGTGGGAAAGCTAGAAATATTTT
ATCTGATTAATAAGATGATCTTCTTGAGATCGTTTTGGTCTGCGCGTAATCTCTTGCTCTGAAAACGAAA
AAACCGCCTTGCAGGGCGGTTTTTCGAAGGTTCTCTGAGCTACCAACTCTTTGAACCGAGGTAACTGGCT
TGGAGGAGCGCAGTCACCAAAACTTGTCCTTTCAGTTTAGCCTTAACCGGCGCATGACTTCAAGACTAAC
TCCTCTAAATCAATTACCAGTGGCTGCTGCCAGTGGTGCTTTTGCATGTCTTTCCGGGTTGGACTCAAGA
CGATAGTTACCGGATAAGGCGCAGCGGTCGGACTGAACGGGGGGTTCGTGCATACAGTCCAGCTTGGAGC
GAACTGCCTACCCGGAACTGAGTGTCAGGCGTGGAATGAGACAAACGCGGCCATAACAGCGGAATGACAC
CGGTAAACCGAAAGGCAGGAACAGGAGAGCGCACGAGGGAGCCGCCAGGGGGAAACGCCTGGTATCTTTA
TAGTCCTGTCGGGTTTCGCCACCACTGATTTGAGCGTCAGATTTCGTGATGCTTGTCAGGGGGGCGGAGC
CTATGGAAAAACGGCTTTGCCGCGGCCCTCTCACTTCCCTGTTAAGTATCTTCCTGGCATCTTCCAGGAA
ATCTCCGCCCCGTTCGTAAGCCATTTCCGCTCGCCGCAGTCGAACGACCGAGCGTAGCGAGTCAGTGAGC
GAGGAAGCGGAATATATCCTGTATCACATATTCTGCTGACGCACCGGTGCAGCCTTTTTTCTCCTGCCAC
ATGAAGCACTTCACTGACACCCTCATCAGTGCCAACATAGTAAGCCAGTATACACTCCGCTAGCGCTGAT
GTCCGGCGGTGCTTTTGCCGTTACGCACCACCCCGTCAGTAGCTGAACAGGAGGGACAGCTGATAGAAAC
AGAAGCCACTGGAGCACCTCAAAAACACCATCATACACTAAATCAGTAAGTTGGCAGCATCACCCGACGC
ACTTTGCGCCGAATAAATACCTGTGACGGAAGATCACTTCGCAGAATAAATAAATCCTGGTGTCCCTGTT
GATACCGGGAAGCCCTGGGCCAACTTTTGGCGAAAATGAGACGTTGATCGGCACGTAAGAGGTTCCAACT
TTCACCATAATGAAATAAGATCACTACCGGGCGTATTTTTTGAGTTATCGAGATTTTCAGGAGCTAAGGA
AGCTAAAATGGAGAAAAAAATCACTGGATATACCACCGTTGATATATCCCAATGGCATCGTAAAGAACAT
TTTGAGGCATTTCAGTCAGTTGCTCAATGTACCTATAACCAGACCGTTCAGCTGGATATTACGGCCTTTT
TAAAGACCGTAAAGAAAAATAAGCACAAGTTTTATCCGGCCTTTATTCACATTCTTGCCCGCCTGATGAA
TGCTCATCCGGAATTC
