>Addgene plasmid #235103 | VN627 pAC-cI_E34P-Asf1B_Term_f1-pOL2-62_L_eGFP-KanR | depositor partial sequence | sequence record 462556 | cI_E34P-Asf1B
ATGAGCACAAAAAAGAAACCATTAACACAAGAGCAGCTTGAGGACGCACGTCGCCTTAAAGCAATTTATG
AAAAAAAGAAAAATGAACTTGGCTTATCCCAGCCGTCTGTCGCAGACAAGATGGGGATGGGGCAGTCAGG
CGTTGGTGCTTTATTTAATGGCATCAATGCATTAAATGCTTATAACGCCGCATTGCTTGCAAAAATTCTC
AAAGTTAGCGTTGAAGAATTTAGCCCTTCAATCGCCAGAGAAATCTACGAGATGTATGAAGCGGTTAGTA
TGCAGCCGTCACTTAGAAGTGAGTATGAGTACCCTGTTTTTTCTCATGTTCAGGCAGGGATGTTCTCACC
TGAGCTTAGAACCTTTACCAAAGGTGATGCGGAGAGATGGGTAAGCACAACCAAAAAAGCCAGTGATTCT
GCATTCTGGCTTGAGGTTGAAGGTAATTCCATGACCGCACCAACAGGCTCCAAGCCAAGCTTTCCTGACG
GAATGTTAATTCTCGTTGACCCTGAGCAGGCTGTTGAGCCAGGTGATTTCTGCATAGCCAGACTTGGGGG
TGATGAGTTTACCTTCAAGAAACTGATCAGGGATAGCGGTCAGGTGTTTTTACAACCACTAAACCCACAG
TACCCAATGATCCCATGCAATGAGAGTTGTTCCGTTGTGGGGAAAGTTATCGCTAGTCAGTGGCCTGAAG
AGACGTTTGGCGCGGCCGCAATGGCGAAAGTCTCGGTGCTGAATGTGGCAGTGCTGGAAAATCCGTCCCC
GTTCCATAGCCCGTTCCGCTTTGAAATCTCGTTTGAATGTTCCGAAGCGCTGGCCGATGACCTGGAATGG
AAAATTATCTATGTGGGCAGCGCGGAATCTGAAGAATTTGATCAGATCCTGGACTCAGTCCTGGTGGGCC
CGGTCCCGGCAGGTCGTCATATGTTTGTTTTCCAAGCAGATGCTCCGAACCCGTCGCTGATTCCGGAAAC
CGACGCAGTTGGTGTCACGGTGGTTCTGATTACCTGCACGTATCACGGCCAGGAATTCATCCGCGTGGGT
TATTACGTTAACAATGAATACCTGAACCCGGAACTGCGTGAAAATCCGCCGATGAAACCGGATTTTAGTC
AGCTGCAACGCAACATTCTGGCATCCAATCCGCGTGTTACCCGCTTCCATATCAATTGGGATAACTGA
