>Addgene plasmid #235103 | VN627 pAC-cI_E34P-Asf1B_Term_f1-pOL2-62_L_eGFP-KanR | depositor partial sequence | sequence record 462557 | EGFP-RBS-KanR
ATGGTCAGTAAAGGCGAAGAGTTGTTTACGGGTGTAGTACCGATTTTAGTGGAACTCGATGGAGATGTGA
ATGGGCATAAATTTTCGGTTTCAGGTGAAGGTGAAGGAGATGCCACCTATGGCAAACTGACGCTGAAGTT
CATCTGTACGACAGGCAAACTGCCTGTTCCGTGGCCAACACTGGTTACTACGCTGACCTATGGCGTTCAA
TGCTTTTCGCGTTATCCGGACCACATGAAACAGCATGACTTCTTTAAATCCGCGATGCCTGAAGGTTACG
TACAAGAACGCACCATCTTCTTCAAAGATGACGGGAACTACAAAACCCGTGCAGAGGTCAAATTTGAGGG
TGACACCCTTGTGAATCGGATTGAGCTGAAAGGCATTGACTTTAAAGAAGATGGCAACATTCTGGGTCAT
AAACTGGAGTACAACTACAACAGCCATAACGTGTATATCATGGCGGACAAACAGAAGAATGGGATCAAAG
TGAATTTCAAGATTCGCCACAACATTGAAGATGGTAGTGTGCAGTTAGCCGACCACTATCAGCAGAATAC
CCCGATTGGCGATGGCCCAGTCTTGCTGCCGGATAATCATTACCTTAGCACCCAATCTGCGTTAAGCAAA
GATCCCAACGAAAAGCGCGATCACATGGTCCTCCTGGAATTTGTGACTGCTGCAGGCATCACTTTGGGTA
TGGATGAACTGTATAAGTAAACGCGTTAAACAGGAAACAGAAGTCCAAATGAGCCATATTCAACGGGAAA
CGTCTTGCTCTAGGCCGCGATTAAATTCCAACATGGATGCTGATTTATATGGGTATAAATGGGCTCGCGA
TAATGTCGGGCAATCAGGTGCGACAATCTATCGATTGTATGGGAAGCCCGATGCGCCAGAGTTGTTTCTG
AAACATGGCAAAGGTAGCGTTGCCAATGATGTTACAGATGAGATGGTCAGACTAAACTGGCTGACGGAAT
TTATGCCTCTTCCGACCATCAAGCATTTTATCCGTACTCCTGATGATGCATGGTTACTCACCACTGCGAT
CCCCGGGAAAACAGCATTCCAGGTATTAGAAGAATATCCTGATTCAGGTGAAAATATTGTTGATGCGCTG
GCAGTGTTCCTGCGCCGGTTGCATTCGATTCCTGTTTGTAATTGTCCTTTTAACAGCGATCGCGTATTTC
GTCTCGCTCAGGCGCAATCACGAATGAATAACGGTTTGGTTGATGCGAGTGATTTTGATGACGAGCGTAA
TGGCTGGCCTGTTGAACAAGTCTGGAAAGAAATGCATAAACTTTTGCCATTCTCACCGGATTCAGTCGTC
ACTCATGGTGATTTCTCACTTGATAACCTTATTTTTGACGAGGGGAAATTAATAGGTTGTATTGATGTTG
GACGAGTCGGAATCGCAGACCGATACCAGGATCTTGCCATCCTATGGAACTGCCTCGGTGAGTTTTCTCC
TTCATTACAGAAACGGCTTTTTCAAAAATATGGTATTGATAATCCTGATATGAATAAATTGCAGTTTCAT
TTGATGCTCGATGAGTTTTTCTAA
